Addgene plasmid #231757: pZZMP132
Purpose: Mammalian expression of SPO11-EA
Depositing lab: Scott Keeney. Depositing organization: Memorial Sloan-Kettering Cancer Center. Publication: Reconstitution of SPO11-dependent double-strand break formation. Zheng Z, Zheng L, Arter M, Liu K, Yamada S, Ontoso D, Kim S, Keeney S. bioRxiv [Preprint]. 2024 Nov 21:2024.11.20.624382. doi: 10.1101/2024.11.20.624382. PubMed 39605552.
Backbone
  Vector backbone: pCDNA3.1 (+)
  Backbone manufacturer: Thermo Fisher
  Vector type: Mammalian Expression
Growth in bacteria
  Bacterial resistance: Ampicillin, 100 μg/mL
  Growth temperature: 37°C
  Growth strain: DH5alpha
  Copy number: High Copy
Gene/Insert
  Gene/Insert name: SPO11-EA
  Species: M. musculus (mouse)
  Insert size (bp): 1185
  Mutation: E224A
  Entrez Gene: Spo11 (a.k.a. AI449549, Spo11a, Spo11b)
  Tag / fusion protein: Flag (N terminal on insert)
  Cloning method: Gibson Cloning
Terms and licenses: Academic/Nonprofit Terms; Industry Terms: Not Available to Industry
Depositor comments: Please visit https://doi.org/10.1101/2024.11.20.624382 for bioRxiv preprint.
How to cite: pZZMP132 was a gift from Scott Keeney (Addgene plasmid # 231757 ; http://n2t.net/addgene:231757 ; RRID:Addgene_231757)
