[The description below was written by a language model from this plasmid's Addgene catalogue record and pLannotate feature annotations shown in this document.]
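Description:
pZZMP132 is a mammalian expression plasmid built on the pcDNA3.1(+) backbone that encodes a mutant form of mouse SPO11, the topoisomerase-like protein that makes the DNA double-strand breaks initiating meiotic recombination. The 1,185 bp Spo11 coding sequence carries an E224A substitution (the "EA" in the insert name) and was inserted by Gibson assembly. The record does not state what the mutation does to the protein. An N-terminal FLAG epitope is fused to the insert for detection or affinity purification. The annotation software picked this up as a short partial match to 3xFLAG, which fits a single FLAG tag rather than three tandem copies.

Expression is driven by the human cytomegalovirus immediate-early enhancer and promoter, and transcripts are terminated by the bovine growth hormone polyadenylation signal. A T7 promoter between the CMV promoter and the tag allows in vitro transcription or serves as a sequencing primer site.

In E. coli the plasmid is maintained at high copy through a ColE1/pUC-type origin and selected with ampicillin via the β-lactamase gene. An f1 origin is also present. For selection in mammalian cells, the sequenced plasmid carries a hygromycin resistance gene under the SV40 early promoter with an SV40 poly(A) signal, rather than the neomycin marker of standard pcDNA3.1(+). The backbone therefore appears to be a hygromycin-resistant variant. The small LTR, ble, lacI and bom fragments in the feature table are likely residual backbone sequence or spurious matches.

The construct is intended for producing FLAG-tagged SPO11-E224A in mammalian cells, and it comes from work on reconstituting SPO11-dependent double-strand break formation.
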