Features (pLannotate 1.2.2; 21 found; start..end, strand, type, name):
     28..80      -  misc_feature   bom (fragment): basis of mobility region from pBR322
    235..614     +  enhancer       CMV enhancer: human cytomegalovirus immediate early enhancer
    615..818     +  promoter       CMV promoter: human cytomegalovirus (CMV) immediate early promoter
    814..847     +  LTR            5' LTR (truncated) (fragment): truncated 5' long terminal repeat (LTR) from HIV-1
    863..881     +  promoter       T7 promoter: promoter for bacteriophage T7 RNA polymerase
    910..935     +  CDS            3xFLAG (fragment): three tandem FLAG® epitope tags
    955..2139    +  CDS            Spo11: SPO11_MOUSE - Experimental evidence at protein level: Swiss-Prot protein existence level 1. [Isoform 4]: In contrast to isoform 1, does not mediate DNA cleavage that forms the double-strand breaks (DSB) that initiate meiotic recombination. From Mus musculus (Mouse).
   2198..2422    +  polyA_signal   bGH poly(A) signal: bovine growth hormone polyadenylation signal
   2426..2447    +  promoter       SV40 promoter (fragment): SV40 enhancer and early promoter
   2468..2896    +  rep_origin     f1 ori (sequence partly withheld): f1 bacteriophage origin of replication; arrow indicates direction of (+) strand synthesis
   2910..3239    +  promoter       SV40 promoter: SV40 enhancer and early promoter
   3288..4313    +  CDS            HygR: aminoglycoside phosphotransferase from E. coli; aph(4)-Ia; confers resistance to hygromycin
   4323..4448    +  CDS            ble (fragment): BLE_KLEPN - Experimental evidence at protein level: Swiss-Prot protein existence level 1. Binding protein with a strong affinity to the bleomycin family of antibiotics. Binds to CL990; an antimitotic-antibiotic compound. From Klebsiella pneumoniae.
   4443..4564    +  polyA_signal   SV40 poly(A) signal: SV40 polyadenylation signal
   4637..4653    -  protein_bind   lac operator: The lac repressor binds to the lac operator to inhibit transcription in E. coli. This inhibition can be relieved by adding lactose or isopropyl-β-D-thiogalactopyranoside (IPTG). lac repressor encoded by lacI
   4661..4691    -  promoter       lac promoter: promoter for the E. coli lac operon
   4706..4727    -  protein_bind   CAP binding site: CAP binding activates transcription in the presence of cAMP. E. coli catabolite activator protein
   4740..4832    -  CDS            lacI (fragment): lac repressor; lacI; The lac repressor binds to the lac operator to inhibit transcription in E. coli. This inhibition can be relieved by adding lactose or isopropyl-β-D-thiogalactopyranoside (IPTG).
   5015..5603    -  rep_origin     ori: high-copy-number ColE1/pMB1/pBR322/pUC origin of replication
   5774..6634    -  CDS            AmpR: β-lactamase; bla; confers resistance to ampicillin, carbenicillin, and related antibiotics
   6635..6739    -  promoter       AmpR promoter: bla
>Addgene plasmid #231757 | pZZMP132 | addgene full sequence | sequence record 459785 | Addgene NGS Result
GACGGATCGGGAGATCTCCCGATCCCCTATGGTGCACTCTCAGTACAATCTGCTCTGATGCCGCATAGTT
AAGCCAGTATCTGCTCCCTGCTTGTGTGTTGGAGGTCGCTGAGTAGTGCGCGAGCAAAATTTAAGCTACA
ACAAGGCAAGGCTTGACCGACAATTGCATGAAGAATCTGCTTAGGGTTAGGCGTTTTGCGCTGCTTCGCG
ATGTACGGGCCAGATATACGCGTTGACATTGATTATTGACTAGTTATTAATAGTAATCAATTACGGGGTC
ATTAGTTCATAGCCCATATATGGAGTTCCGCGTTACATAACTTACGGTAAATGGCCCGCCTGGCTGACCG
CCCAACGACCCCCGCCCATTGACGTCAATAATGACGTATGTTCCCATAGTAACGCCAATAGGGACTTTCC
ATTGACGTCAATGGGTGGAGTATTTACGGTAAACTGCCCACTTGGCAGTACATCAAGTGTATCATATGCC
AAGTACGCCCCCTATTGACGTCAATGACGGTAAATGGCCCGCCTGGCATTATGCCCAGTACATGACCTTA
TGGGACTTTCCTACTTGGCAGTACATCTACGTATTAGTCATCGCTATTACCATGGTGATGCGGTTTTGGC
AGTACATCAATGGGCGTGGATAGCGGTTTGACTCACGGGGATTTCCAAGTCTCCACCCCATTGACGTCAA
TGGGAGTTTGTTTTGGCACCAAAATCAACGGGACTTTCCAAAATGTCGTAACAACTCCGCCCCATTGACG
CAAATGGGCGGTAGGCGTGTACGGTGGGAGGTCTATATAAGCAGAGCTCTCTGGCTAACTAGAGAACCCA
CTGCTTACTGGCTTATCGAAATTAATACGACTCACTATAGGGAGACCCAAGCTGGCTAGCGCCACCATGG
ATTACAAGGATGACGACGATAAGGAGAACCTCTACTTCCAGGGAGCTTTTGCCCCCATGGGACCTGAGGC
CAGCTTCTTCGATGCCCTGGATAGACATAGAGCCTCTCTGCTGGCCATGGTGAAAAGAGGCGCTGGCGAG
ACCCCTGCTGGCGCCACAAGAGTCGCCTCCAGCTCCGAGGTGCTGACAGCCATCGAAAACATCATCCAGG
ACATCATCAAGTCCCTGGCTAGAAACGAGGTGCCTGCCTTCACCATCGACAACAGATCTAGCTGGGAGAA
CATCATGTTCGACGATAGTGTGGGCCTGCGGATGATCCCCCAGTGCACCACCAGAAAGATCAGAAGCGAC
AGCCCTAAGAGCGTGAAGAAATTCGCCCTGATTCTGAAGGTGCTGAGCATGATCTACAAGCTGATCCAGA
GCGACACCTACGCCACCAAGCGGGACATCTACTACACCGACTCCCAGCTGTTCGGCAACCAGGCCGCCGT
GGATTCTGCCATCGATGACATCAGCTGCATGCTGAAAGTGCCCAGACGGAGCCTGCACGTGTTGTCTACA
AGCAAGGGCCTGATCGCCGGCAATCTGCGGTACATGGAAGAGGACGGCACCCGGGTGCAGTGTACCTGCA
GCGCCACCGCCACAGCCGTGCCTACGAACATCCAGGGCATGCAGCACCTGATCACCGACGCCAAGTTCCT
GCTGATCGTGGCCAAAGATGCTACCTTCCAGCGGCTGCTGGACGACAACTTCTGCAGCAGAATGAGCCCT
TGTATCATGGTCACAGGCAAGGGCGTGCCAGACCTGAACACCCGGCTGCTGGTGAAGAAGCTGTGGGACA
CATTTCACATCCCGGTTTTCACCCTGGTGGACGCCGATCCTTACGGAATCGAGATCATGTGCATCTATAA
GTACGGCAGCATGAGCATGAGCTTTGAGGCCCACAATCTGACAATTCCAACAATTCGGTGGCTGGGACTG
CTGCCCAGCGATATCCAAAGACTTAATATCCCCAAGGACAGCCTGATCCCTCTGACCAAGCACGACCAGA
TGAAACTGGACAGCATCCTGAAGAGACCTTATATCACCTACCAGCCTCTCTGGAAGAAGGAACTGGAAAT
GATGGCCGACTCTAAGATGAAGGCCGAGATCCAAGCTCTGACACTACTGAGCTCTGATTACCTGTCTAGA
GTGTACCTGCCTAACAAGCTGAGGTTCGGCGGATGGATCTAAGGATCCATCGATCTCGAGTCTAGAGGGC
CCGTTTAAACCCGCTGATCAGCCTCGACTGTGCCTTCTAGTTGCCAGCCATCTGTTGTTTGCCCCTCCCC
CGTGCCTTCCTTGACCCTGGAAGGTGCCACTCCCACTGTCCTTTCCTAATAAAATGAGGAAATTGCATCG
CATTGTCTGAGTAGGTGTCATTCTATTCTGGGGGGTGGGGTGGGGCAGGACAGCAAGGGGGAGGATTGGG
AAGACAATAGCAGGCATGCTGGGGATGCGGTGGGCTCTATGGCTTCTGAGGCGGAAAGAACCAGCTGGGG
CTCTAGGGGGTATCCCC
[124 nt withheld, positions 2468-2591]
C
[91 nt withheld, positions 2593-2683]
A
[49 nt withheld, positions 2685-2733]
CCTTTGACGTTGGAGTCCACGTTCTTT
[37 nt withheld, positions 2761-2797]
ACCCTATCTCGGTCTATTCTTTTGATTTATAAGGGATTTTGCCGATTTCGGCCTATTGGTTAAAAAATGA
GCTGATTTAACAAAAATTTAACGCGAATTAATTCTGTGGAATGTGTGTCAGTTAGGGTGTGGAAAGTCCC
CAGGCTCCCCAGCAGGCAGAAGTATGCAAAGCATGCATCTCAATTAGTCAGCAACCAGGTGTGGAAAGTC
CCCAGGCTCCCCAGCAGGCAGAAGTATGCAAAGCATGCATCTCAATTAGTCAGCAACCATAGTCCCGCCC
CTAACTCCGCCCATCCCGCCCCTAACTCCGCCCAGTTCCGCCCATTCTCCGCCCCATGGCTGACTAATTT
TTTTTATTTATGCAGAGGCCGAGGCCGCCTCTGCCTCTGAGCTATTCCAGAAGTAGTGAGGAGGCTTTTT
TGGAGGCCTAGGCTTTTGCAAAAAGCTCCCGGGAGCTTGTATATCCATTTTCGGATCTGATCAGCACGTG
ATGAAAAAGCCTGAACTCACCGCGACGTCTGTCGAGAAGTTTCTGATCGAAAAGTTCGACAGCGTCTCCG
ACCTGATGCAGCTCTCGGAGGGCGAAGAATCTCGTGCTTTCAGCTTCGATGTAGGAGGGCGTGGATATGT
CCTGCGGGTAAATAGCTGCGCCGATGGTTTCTACAAAGATCGTTATGTTTATCGGCACTTTGCATCGGCC
GCGCTCCCGATTCCGGAAGTGCTTGACATTGGGGAATTCAGCGAGAGCCTGACCTATTGCATCTCCCGCC
GTGCACAGGGTGTCACGTTGCAAGACCTGCCTGAAACCGAACTGCCCGCTGTTCTGCAGCCGGTCGCGGA
GGCCATGGATGCGATCGCTGCGGCCGATCTTAGCCAGACGAGCGGGTTCGGCCCATTCGGACCGCAAGGA
ATCGGTCAATACACTACATGGCGTGATTTCATATGCGCGATTGCTGATCCCCATGTGTATCACTGGCAAA
CTGTGATGGACGACACCGTCAGTGCGTCCGTCGCGCAGGCTCTCGATGAGCTGATGCTTTGGGCCGAGGA
CTGCCCCGAAGTCCGGCACCTCGTGCACGCGGATTTCGGCTCCAACAATGTCCTGACGGACAATGGCCGC
ATAACAGCGGTCATTGACTGGAGCGAGGCGATGTTCGGGGATTCCCAATACGAGGTCGCCAACATCTTCT
TCTGGAGGCCGTGGTTGGCTTGTATGGAGCAGCAGACGCGCTACTTCGAGCGGAGGCATCCGGAGCTTGC
AGGATCGCCGCGGCTCCGGGCGTATATGCTCCGCATTGGTCTTGACCAACTCTATCAGAGCTTGGTTGAC
GGCAATTTCGATGATGCAGCTTGGGCGCAGGGTCGATGCGACGCAATCGTCCGATCCGGAGCCGGGACTG
TCGGGCGTACACAAATCGCCCGCAGAAGCGCGGCCGTCTGGACCGATGGCTGTGTAGAAGTACTCGCCGA
TAGTGGAAACCGACGCCCCAGCACTCGTCCGAGGGCAAAGGAATAGCACGTGCTACGAGATTTCGATTCC
ACCGCCGCCTTCTATGAAAGGTTGGGCTTCGGAATCGTTTTCCGGGACGCCGGCTGGATGATCCTCCAGC
GCGGGGATCTCATGCTGGAGTTCTTCGCCCACCCCAACTTGTTTATTGCAGCTTATAATGGTTACAAATA
AAGCAATAGCATCACAAATTTCACAAATAAAGCATTTTTTTCACTGCATTCTAGTTGTGGTTTGTCCAAA
CTCATCAATGTATCTTATCATGTCTGTATACCGTCGACCTCTAGCTAGAGCTTGGCGTAATCATGGTCAT
AGCTGTTTCCTGTGTGAAATTGTTATCCGCTCACAATTCCACACAACATACGAGCCGGAAGCATAAAGTG
TAAAGCCTGGGGTGCCTAATGAGTGAGCTAACTCACATTAATTGCGTTGCGCTCACTGCCCGCTTTCCAG
TCGGGAAACCTGTCGTGCCAGCTGCATTAATGAATCGGCCAACGCGCGGGGAGAGGCGGTTTGCGTATTG
GGCGCTCTTCCGCTTCCTCGCTCACTGACTCGCTGCGCTCGGTCGTTCGGCTGCGGCGAGCGGTATCAGC
TCACTCAAAGGCGGTAATACGGTTATCCACAGAATCAGGGGATAACGCAGGAAAGAACATGTGAGCAAAA
GGCCAGCAAAAGGCCAGGAACCGTAAAAAGGCCGCGTTGCTGGCGTTTTTCCATAGGCTCCGCCCCCCTG
ACGAGCATCACAAAAATCGACGCTCAAGTCAGAGGTGGCGAAACCCGACAGGACTATAAAGATACCAGGC
GTTTCCCCCTGGAAGCTCCCTCGTGCGCTCTCCTGTTCCGACCCTGCCGCTTACCGGATACCTGTCCGCC
TTTCTCCCTTCGGGAAGCGTGGCGCTTTCTCATAGCTCACGCTGTAGGTATCTCAGTTCGGTGTAGGTCG
TTCGCTCCAAGCTGGGCTGTGTGCACGAACCCCCCGTTCAGCCCGACCGCTGCGCCTTATCCGGTAACTA
TCGTCTTGAGTCCAACCCGGTAAGACACGACTTATCGCCACTGGCAGCAGCCACTGGTAACAGGATTAGC
AGAGCGAGGTATGTAGGCGGTGCTACAGAGTTCTTGAAGTGGTGGCCTAACTACGGCTACACTAGAAGAA
CAGTATTTGGTATCTGCGCTCTGCTGAAGCCAGTTACCTTCGGAAAAAGAGTTGGTAGCTCTTGATCCGG
CAAACAAACCACCGCTGGTAGCGGTGGTTTTTTTGTTTGCAAGCAGCAGATTACGCGCAGAAAAAAAGGA
TCTCAAGAAGATCCTTTGATCTTTTCTACGGGGTCTGACGCTCAGTGGAACGAAAACTCACGTTAAGGGA
TTTTGGTCATGAGATTATCAAAAAGGATCTTCACCTAGATCCTTTTAAATTAAAAATGAAGTTTTAAATC
AATCTAAAGTATATATGAGTAAACTTGGTCTGACAGTTACCAATGCTTAATCAGTGAGGCACCTATCTCA
GCGATCTGTCTATTTCGTTCATCCATAGTTGCCTGACTCCCCGTCGTGTAGATAACTACGATACGGGAGG
GCTTACCATCTGGCCCCAGTGCTGCAATGATACCGCGAGACCCACGCTCACCGGCTCCAGATTTATCAGC
AATAAACCAGCCAGCCGGAAGGGCCGAGCGCAGAAGTGGTCCTGCAACTTTATCCGCCTCCATCCAGTCT
ATTAATTGTTGCCGGGAAGCTAGAGTAAGTAGTTCGCCAGTTAATAGTTTGCGCAACGTTGTTGCCATTG
CTACAGGCATCGTGGTGTCACGCTCGTCGTTTGGTATGGCTTCATTCAGCTCCGGTTCCCAACGATCAAG
GCGAGTTACATGATCCCCCATGTTGTGCAAAAAAGCGGTTAGCTCCTTCGGTCCTCCGATCGTTGTCAGA
AGTAAGTTGGCCGCAGTGTTATCACTCATGGTTATGGCAGCACTGCATAATTCTCTTACTGTCATGCCAT
CCGTAAGATGCTTTTCTGTGACTGGTGAGTACTCAACCAAGTCATTCTGAGAATAGTGTATGCGGCGACC
GAGTTGCTCTTGCCCGGCGTCAATACGGGATAATACCGCGCCACATAGCAGAACTTTAAAAGTGCTCATC
ATTGGAAAACGTTCTTCGGGGCGAAAACTCTCAAGGATCTTACCGCTGTTGAGATCCAGTTCGATGTAAC
CCACTCGTGCACCCAACTGATCTTCAGCATCTTTTACTTTCACCAGCGTTTCTGGGTGAGCAAAAACAGG
AAGGCAAAATGCCGCAAAAAAGGGAATAAGGGCGACACGGAAATGTTGAATACTCATACTCTTCCTTTTT
CAATATTATTGAAGCATTTATCAGGGTTATTGTCTCATGAGCGGATACATATTTGAATGTATTTAGAAAA
ATAAACAAATAGGGGTTCCGCGCACATTTCCCCGAAAAGTGCCACCTGACGTC
